>Addgene plasmid #204021 | pUCmini-NFKB2-PGK-tdTomato | addgene full sequence | sequence record 420420 | Addgene NGS Result
CCAATGATGCGGCCGCCCTGGTGATCGTGGAACAGCCTAAGCAGGTGAGTGAGCAAAAGGGAGGGTGTGG
AATGGCTTCAGCTTTGGGGACAAATGGGGTAGTGGTAGCTGGCTGGCCATGGAGGAGCCATTGCCGAAGG
AGGCCACAGGGGATTGGATGGTCACTGCTGCTGATCAGAGTGCTGTAGTTTGGTTCAGGGCTACTACCAG
GCACTGCGGTCACTGCTGGCCTGGGTGGTCTTCCCTGATCACAATGCTACTATGCCCTTGGACCTTCAGA
GAGGCTTCCGATTTCGATATGGCTGTGAAGGCCCCTCCCATGGAGGACTGCCCGGTGCCTCCAGTGAGAA
GGGCCGAAAGACCTATCCCACTGTCAAGGTGAGCCAGGATGGTGCTGGAGGGTGGGCTAAGTGGACAGCA
TGCCCAAGGCCCTGACTGACAGTCCCTGCCTCTCGTAGATGCGGTGGGCTGAATTCCCACGGGGTTGGGG
TTGCGCCTTTTCCAAGGCAGCCCTGGGTTTGCGCAGGGACGCGGCTGCTCTGGGCGTGGTTCCGGGAAAC
GCAGCGGCGCCGACCCTGGGTCTCGCACATTCTTCACGTCCGTTCGCAGCGTCACCCGGATCTTCGCCGC
TACCCTTGTGGGCCCCCCGGCGACGCTTCCTGCTCCGCCCCTAAGTCGGGAAGGTTCCTTGCGGTTCGCG
GCGTGCCGGACGTGACAAACGGAAGCCGCACGTCTCACTAGTACCCTCGCAGACGGACAGCGCCAGGGAG
CAATGGCAGCGCGCCGACCGCGATGGGCTGTGGCCAATAGCGGCTGCTCAGCGGGGCGCGCCGAGAGCAG
CGGCCGGGAAGGGGCGGTGCGGGAGGCGGGGTGTGGGGCGGTAGTGTGGGCCCTGTTCCTGCCCGCGCGG
TGTTCCGCATTCTGCAAGCCTCCGGAGCGCACGTCGGCAGTCGGCTCCCTCGTTGACCGAATCACCGACC
TCTCTCCCCAGGGGGATCCACCGGTCGCCACCATGGTGAGCAAGGGCGAGGAGGTCATCAAAGAGTTCAT
GCGCTTCAAGGTGCGCATGGAGGGCTCCATGAACGGCCACGAGTTCGAGATCGAGGGCGAGGGCGAGGGC
CGCCCCTACGAGGGCACCCAGACCGCCAAGCTGAAGGTGACCAAGGGCGGCCCCCTGCCCTTCGCCTGGG
ACATCCTGTCCCCCCAGTTCATGTACGGCTCCAAGGCGTACGTGAAGCACCCCGCCGACATCCCCGATTA
CAAGAAGCTGTCCTTCCCCGAGGGCTTCAAGTGGGAGCGCGTGATGAACTTCGAGGACGGCGGTCTGGTG
ACCGTGACCCAGGACTCCTCCCTGCAGGACGGCACGCTGATCTACAAGGTGAAGATGCGCGGCACCAACT
TCCCCCCCGACGGCCCCGTAATGCAGAAGAAGACCATGGGCTGGGAGGCCTCCACCGAGCGCCTGTACCC
CCGCGACGGCGTGCTGAAGGGCGAGATCCACCAGGCCCTGAAGCTGAAGGACGGCGGCCACTACCTGGTG
GAGTTCAAGACCATCTACATGGCCAAGAAGCCCGTGCAACTGCCCGGCTACTACTACGTGGACACCAAGC
TGGACATCACCTCCCACAACGAGGACTACACCATCGTGGAACAGTACGAGCGCTCCGAGGGCCGCCACCA
CCTGTTCCTGGGGCATGGCACCGGCAGCACCGGCAGCGGCAGCTCCGGCACCGCCTCCTCCGAGGACAAC
AACATGGCCGTCATCAAAGAGTTCATGCGCTTCAAGGTGCGCATGGAGGGCTCCATGAACGGCCACGAGT
TCGAGATCGAGGGCGAGGGCGAGGGCCGCCCCTACGAGGGCACCCAGACCGCCAAGCTGAAGGTGACCAA
GGGCGGCCCCCTGCCCTTCGCCTGGGACATCCTGTCCCCCCAGTTCATGTACGGCTCCAAGGCGTACGTG
AAGCACCCCGCCGACATCCCCGATTACAAGAAGCTGTCCTTCCCCGAGGGCTTCAAGTGGGAGCGCGTGA
TGAACTTCGAGGACGGCGGTCTGGTGACCGTGACCCAGGACTCCTCCCTGCAGGACGGCACGCTGATCTA
CAAGGTGAAGATGCGCGGCACCAACTTCCCCCCCGACGGCCCCGTAATGCAGAAGAAGACCATGGGCTGG
GAGGCCTCCACCGAGCGCCTGTACCCCCGCGACGGCGTGCTGAAGGGCGAGATCCACCAGGCCCTGAAGC
TGAAGGACGGCGGCCACTACCTGGTGGAGTTCAAGACCATCTACATGGCCAAGAAGCCCGTGCAACTGCC
CGGCTACTACTACGTGGACACCAAGCTGGACATCACCTCCCACAACGAGGACTACACCATCGTGGAACAG
TACGAGCGCTCCGAGGGCCGCCACCACCTGTTCCTGTACGGCATGGACGAGCTGTACAAGTAGGTCGACC
TGTGCCTTCTAGTTGCCAGCCATCTGTTGTTTGCCCCTCCCCCGTGCCTTCCTTGACCCTGGAAGGTGCC
ACTCCCACTGTCCTTTCCTAATAAAATGAGGAAATTGCATCTCTGTAACTACGAGGGACCAGCCAAGATC
GAGGTGGACCTGGTAACACACAGTGACCCACCTCGTGCTCATGCCCACAGTCTGGTGGGCAAGCAATGCT
CGGAGCTGGGGATCTGCGCCGTTTCTGTGGGGCCCAAGGACATGACTGCCCAGTAGGTGCCCTCTACGCC
TGGCCCCCACTGGTATGCCCGTCTGCCAGTCCCAGGCCCCAGCCCACCTCCATGAGCTTAGCATCTGACC
AAGGGGAAAGATGTAGGTTGGCCCCAAACCCAAGGGCCTAAGTAGAAACTCCAATGGCTTCCTTGAGGAA
GTAAGGCTGAGCTGAGCCCTGGCAATGGGAAAGGTGCCTCAGGAAGAAAGAACTGCATGGCCAAAGGCCT
CCGATTCTCTCTTCTCAGATTTAACAACCTGGGTGTCCTGCATGTGACTAAGAAGAACATGCGGCCGCAT
CGGAAAGAACATGTGAGCAAAAGGCCAGCAAAAGGCCAGGAACCGTAAAAAGGCCGCGTTGCTGGCGTTT
TTCCATAGGCTCCGCCCCCCTGACGAGCATCACAAAAATCGACGCTCAAGTCAGAGGTGGCGAAACCCGA
CAGGACTATAAAGATACCAGGCGTTTCCCCCTGGAAGCTCCCTCGTGCGCTCTCCTGTTCCGACCCTGCC
GCTTACCGGATACCTGTCCGCCTTTCTCCCTTCGGGAAGCGTGGCGCTTTCTCATAGCTCACGCTGTAGG
TATCTCAGTTCGGTGTAGGTCGTTCGCTCCAAGCTGGGCTGTGTGCACGAACCCCCCGTTCAGCCCGACC
GCTGCGCCTTATCCGGTAACTATCGTCTTGAGTCCAACCCGGTAAGACACGACTTATCGCCACTGGCAGC
AGCCACTGGTAACAGGATTAGCAGAGCGAGGTATGTAGGCGGTGCTACAGAGTTCTTGAAGTGGTGGCCT
AACTACGGCTACACTAGAAGAACAGTATTTGGTATCTGCGCTCTGCTGAAGCCAGTTACCTTCGGAAAAA
GAGTTGGTAGCTCTTGATCCGGCAAACAAACCACCGCTGGTAGCGGTGGTTTTTTTGTTTGCAAGCAGCA
GATTACGCGCAGAAAAAAAGGATCTCAAGAAGATCCTTTGATCTTTTCTACGGGGTCTGACGCTCAGTGG
AACGAAAACTCACGTTAAGGGATTTTGGTCATGAGATTATCAAAAAGGATCTTCACCTAGATCCTTTTAA
ATTAAAAATGAAGTTTTAAATCAATCTAAAGTATATATGAGTAAACTTGGTCTGACAGTTACCAATGCTT
AATCAGTGAGGCACCTATCTCAGCGATCTGTCTATTTCGTTCATCCATAGTTGCCTGACTCCCCGTCGTG
TAGATAACTACGATACGGGAGGGCTTACCATCTGGCCCCAGTGCTGCAATGATACCGCGAGACCCACGCT
CACCGGCTCCAGATTTATCAGCAATAAACCAGCCAGCCGGAAGGGCCGAGCGCAGAAGTGGTCCTGCAAC
TTTATCCGCCTCCATCCAGTCTATTAATTGTTGCCGGGAAGCTAGAGTAAGTAGTTCGCCAGTTAATAGT
TTGCGCAACGTTGTTGCCATTGCTACAGGCATCGTGGTGTCACGCTCGTCGTTTGGTATGGCTTCATTCA
GCTCCGGTTCCCAACGATCAAGGCGAGTTACATGATCCCCCATGTTGTGCAAAAAAGCGGTTAGCTCCTT
CGGTCCTCCGATCGTTGTCAGAAGTAAGTTGGCCGCAGTGTTATCACTCATGGTTATGGCAGCACTGCAT
AATTCTCTTACTGTCATGCCATCCGTAAGATGCTTTTCTGTGACTGGTGAGTACTCAACCAAGTCATTCT
GAGAATAGTGTATGCGGCGACCGAGTTGCTCTTGCCCGGCGTCAATACGGGATAATACCGCGCCACATAG
CAGAACTTTAAAAGTGCTCATCATTGGAAAACGTTCTTCGGGGCGAAAACTCTCAAGGATCTTACCGCTG
TTGAGATCCAGTTCGATGTAACCCACTCGTGCACCCAACTGATCTTCAGCATCTTTTACTTTCACCAGCG
TTTCTGGGTGAGCAAAAACAGGAAGGCAAAATGCCGCAAAAAAGGGAATAAGGGCGACACGGAAATGTTG
AATACTCATACTCTTCCTTTTTCAATATTATTGAAGCATTTATCAGGGTTATTGTCTCATGAGCGGATAC
ATATTTGAATGTATTTAGAAAAATAAACAAATAGGGGTTCCGCGCACATTTCCCCGAAAAGTGCCACCTG
ACGTC
Features (pLannotate 1.2.2; 8 found; start..end, strand, type, name):
    277..381     +  CDS            Nfkb2 (fragment): NFKB2_MOUSE - Experimental evidence at protein level: Swiss-Prot protein existence level 1. NF-kappa-B is a pleiotropic transcription factor present in almost all cell types and is the endpoint of a series of signal transduction events that are initiated by a vast array of stimuli related to many biological processes such as inflammation, immunity, differentiation, cell growth, tumorigenesis and apoptosis. NF-kappa-B is a homo- or heterodimeric complex formed by the Rel-like domain- containing proteins RELA/p65, RELB, NFKB1/p105, NFKB1/p50, REL and NFKB2/p52. The dimers bind at kappa-B sites i
    481..991     +  promoter       hPGK promoter: human phosphoglycerate kinase 1 promoter
   1013..2443    +  CDS            tdTomato: tandem dimeric (pseudo-monomeric) derivative of DsRed (Shaner et al., 2004) mammalian codon-optimized
   2450..2561    +  polyA_signal   bGH poly(A) signal: bovine growth hormone polyadenylation signal
   2561..2713    +  CDS            NFKB2 (fragment): NFKB2_CHICK - Experimental evidence at protein level: Swiss-Prot protein existence level 1. NF-kappa-B is a pleiotropic transcription factor present in almost all cell types and is the endpoint of a series of signal transduction events that are initiated by a vast array of stimuli related to many biological processes such as inflammation, immunity, differentiation, cell growth, tumorigenesis and apoptosis. NF-kappa-B is a homo- or heterodimeric complex formed by the Rel-like domain- containing proteins RELA/p65, RELB, NFKB1/p105, NFKB1/p50, REL and NFKB2/p52. The dimers bind at kappa-B sites i
   3080..3668    -  rep_origin     ori: high-copy-number ColE1/pMB1/pBR322/pUC origin of replication
   3839..4699    -  CDS            AmpR: β-lactamase; bla; confers resistance to ampicillin, carbenicillin, and related antibiotics
   4700..4804    -  promoter       AmpR promoter: bla
