[The description below was written by a language model from this plasmid's Addgene catalogue record and pLannotate feature annotations shown in this document.]
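Description:
pUCmini-NFKB2-PGK-tdTomato is a 4.8 kb homology-directed repair donor plasmid built on the minimal pUC-mini backbone and catalogued as a mammalian expression/CRISPR vector. It is propagated in E. coli through a high-copy ColE1/pUC-type origin of replication and selected with ampicillin via a β-lactamase gene driven by its own bla promoter. No mammalian replication origin, viral element or drug-selection marker for eukaryotic cells is annotated, so the fluorescent reporter is the only means recorded for identifying modified cells.

The payload is a self-contained reporter cassette in which the human phosphoglycerate kinase 1 (PGK) promoter drives mammalian codon-optimized tdTomato, the tandem-dimer red fluorescent derivative of DsRed, terminated by the bovine growth hormone polyadenylation signal. This cassette is flanked on each side by NFKB2-derived sequence. The annotation software detected short NFKB2 coding fragments upstream of the promoter and immediately downstream of the poly(A) signal, matching them to mouse and chicken protein entries. These are best-hit homology labels for exon segments lying within the homology arms, and they do not establish species of origin. The record does not state the species of the targeted locus, the exact extent of the arms, or the guide RNA used.

The donor is meant to be supplied alongside a nuclease cut at NFKB2. Homologous recombination then inserts the PGK-tdTomato cassette into the gene, disrupting its coding sequence and marking the edited cells with red fluorescence so that knockout cells can be tracked or enriched. The associated work concerns non-canonical NF-κB signalling in the FOXP3-dependent regulatory T cell program.
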