Addgene plasmid #204021: pUCmini-NFKB2-PGK-tdTomato
Purpose: Homologous donor template for NFKB2 knockout expressing tdTomato
Depositing lab: Yohei Sato. Depositing organization: Jikei University. Publication: Non-canonical NFKB signaling endows suppressive function through FOXP3-dependent regulatory T cell program. Sato Y, Osada E, Manome Y. Heliyon. 2023 Nov 26;9(12):e22911. doi: 10.1016/j.heliyon.2023.e22911. eCollection 2023 Dec. PubMed 38125410.
Backbone
  Vector backbone: pUC-mini
  Vector type: Mammalian Expression, CRISPR
Growth in bacteria
  Bacterial resistance: Ampicillin, 100 μg/mL
  Growth temperature: 37°C
  Growth strain: DH5alpha
  Copy number: Unknown
Gene/Insert
  Gene/Insert name: tdTomato
  Promoter: PGK
  Cloning method: Ligation Independent Cloning
  Sequencing primers: 5′ atggtgagcaagggcgaggaggtc
Terms and licenses: Academic/Nonprofit Terms; Industry Terms: Not Available to Industry
How to cite: pUCmini-NFKB2-PGK-tdTomato was a gift from Yohei Sato (Addgene plasmid # 204021 ; http://n2t.net/addgene:204021 ; RRID:Addgene_204021)
